>Addgene plasmid #76884 | MAST4 gRNA (BRDN0001147020) | addgene full sequence | sequence record 186696 | Addgene Assembled Sequence
CCCGGGTGCAAAGATGGATAAAGTTTTAAACAGAGAGGAATCTTTGCAGCTAATGGACCTTCTAGGTCTT
GAAAGGAGTGGGAATTGGCTCCGGTGCCCGTCAGTGGGCAGAGCGCACATCGCCCACAGTCCCCGAGAAG
TTGGGGGGAGGGGTCGGCAATTGATCCGGTGCCTAGAGAAGGTGGCGCGGGGTAAACTGGGAAAGTGATG
TCGTGTACTGGCTCCGCCTTTTTCCCGAGGGTGGGGGAGAACCGTATATAAGTGCAGTAGTCGCCGTGAA
CGTTCTTTTTCGCAACGGGTTTGCCGCCAGAACACAGGTAAGTGCCGTGTGTGGTTCCCGCGGGCCTGGC
CTCTTTACGGGTTATGGCCCTTGCGTGCCTTGAATTACTTCCACCTGGCTGCAGTACGTGATTCTTGATC
CCGAGCTTCGGGTTGGAAGTGGGTGGGAGAGTTCGAGGCCTTGCGCTTAAGGAGCCCCTTCGCCTCGTGC
TTGAGTTGAGGCCTGGCCTGGGCGCTGGGGCCGCCGCGTGCGAATCTGGTGGCACCTTCGCGCCTGTCTC
GCTGCTTTCGATAAGTCTCTAGCCATTTAAAATTTTTGATGACCTGCTGCGACGCTTTTTTTCTGGCAAG
ATAGTCTTGTAAATGCGGGCCAAGATCTGCACACTGGTATTTCGGTTTTTGGGGCCGCGGGCGGCGACGG
GGCCCGTGCGTCCCAGCGCACATGTTCGGCGAGGCGGGGCCTGCGAGCGCGGCCACCGAGAATCGGACGG
GGGTAGTCTCAAGCTGGCCGGCCTGCTCTGGTGCCTGGCCTCGCGCCGCCGTGTATCGCCCCGCCCTGGG
CGGCAAGGCTGGCCCGGTCGGCACCAGTTGCGTGAGCGGAAAGATGGCCGCTTCCCGGCCCTGCTGCAGG
GAGCTCAAAATGGAGGACGCGGCGCTCGGGAGAGCGGGCGGGTGAGTCACCCACACAAAGGAAAAGGGCC
TTTCCGTCCTCAGCCGTCGCTTCATGTGACTCCACGGAGTACCGGGCGCCGTCCAGGCACCTCGATTAGT
TCTCGAGCTTTTGGAGTACGTCGTCTTTAGGTTGGGGGGAGGGGTTTTATGCGATGGAGTTTCCCCACAC
TGAGTGGGTGGAGACTGAAGTTAGGCCAGCTTGGCACTTGATGTAATTCTCCTTGGAATTTGCCCTTTTT
GAGTTTGGATCTTGGTTCATTCTCAAGCCTCAGACAGTGGTTCAAAGTTTTTTTCTTCCATTTCAGGTGT
CGTGACGTACGGCCACCATGACCGAGTACAAGCCCACGGTGCGCCTCGCCACCCGCGACGACGTCCCCAG
GGCCGTACGCACCCTCGCCGCCGCGTTCGCCGACTACCCCGCCACGCGCCACACCGTCGATCCGGACCGC
CACATCGAGCGGGTCACCGAGCTGCAAGAACTCTTCCTCACGCGCGTCGGGCTCGACATCGGCAAGGTGT
GGGTCGCGGACGACGGCGCCGCCGTGGCGGTCTGGACCACGCCGGAGAGCGTCGAAGCGGGGGCGGTGTT
CGCCGAGATCGGCCCGCGCATGGCCGAGTTGAGCGGTTCCCGGCTGGCCGCGCAGCAACAGATGGAAGGC
CTCCTGGCGCCGCACCGGCCCAAGGAGCCCGCGTGGTTCCTGGCCACCGTCGGAGTCTCGCCCGACCACC
AGGGCAAGGGTCTGGGCAGCGCCGTCGTGCTCCCCGGAGTGGAGGCGGCCGAGCGCGCCGGGGTGCCCGC
CTTCCTGGAGACCTCCGCGCCCCGCAACCTCCCCTTCTACGAGCGGCTCGGCTTCACCGTCACCGCCGAC
GTCGAGGTGCCCGAAGGACCGCGCACCTGGTGCATGACCCGCAAGCCCGGTGCCTGAACGCGTTAAGTCG
ACAATCAACCTCTGGATTACAAAATTTGTGAAAGATTGACTGGTATTCTTAACTATGTTGCTCCTTTTAC
GCTATGTGGATACGCTGCTTTAATGCCTTTGTATCATGCTATTGCTTCCCGTATGGCTTTCATTTTCTCC
TCCTTGTATAAATCCTGGTTGCTGTCTCTTTATGAGGAGTTGTGGCCCGTTGTCAGGCAACGTGGCGTGG
TGTGCACTGTGTTTGCTGACGCAACCCCCACTGGTTGGGGCATTGCCACCACCTGTCAGCTCCTTTCCGG
GACTTTCGCTTTCCCCCTCCCTATTGCCACGGCGGAACTCATCGCCGCCTGCCTTGCCCGCTGCTGGACA
GGGGCTCGGCTGTTGGGCACTGACAATTCCGTGGTGTTGTCGGGGAAATCATCGTCCTTTCCTTGGCTGC
TCGCCTGTGTTGCCACCTGGATTCTGCGCGGGACGTCCTTCTGCTACGTCCCTTCGGCCCTCAATCCAGC
GGACCTTCCTTCCCGCGGCCTGCTGCCGGCTCTGCGGCCTCTTCCGCGTCTTCGCCTTCGCCCTCAGACG
AGTCGGATCTCCCTTTGGGCCGCCTCCCCGCGTCGACTTTAAGACCAATGACTTACAAGGCAGCTGTAGA
TCTTAGCCACTTTTTAAAAGAAAAGGGGGGACTGGAAGGGCTAATTCACTCCCAACGAAGACAAGATCTG
CTTTTTGCTTGTACTGGGTCTCTCTGGTTAGACCAGATCTGAGCCTGGGAGCTCTCTGGCTAACTAGGGA
ACCCACTGCTTAAGCCTCAATAAAGCTTGCCTTGAGTGCTTCAAGTAGTGTGTGCCCGTCTGTTGTGTGA
CTCTGGTAACTAGAGATCCCTCAGACCCTTTTAGTCAGTGTGGAAAATCTCTAGCAGTACGTATAGTAGT
TCATGTCATCTTATTATTCAGTATTTATAACTTGCAAAGAAATGAATATCAGAGAGTGAGAGGAACTTGT
TTATTGCAGCTTATAATGGTTACAAATAAAGCAATAGCATCACAAATTTCACAAATAAAGCATTTTTTTC
ACTGCATTCTAGTTGTGGTTTGTCCAAACTCATCAATGTATCTTATCATGTCTGGCTCTAGCTATCCCGC
CCCTAACTCCGCCCATCCCGCCCCTAACTCCGCCCAGTTCCGCCCATTCTCCGCCCCATGGCTGACTAAT
TTTTTTTATTTATGCAGAGGCCGAGGCCGCCTCGGCCTCTGAGCTATTCCAGAAGTAGTGAGGAGGCTTT
TTTGGAGGCCTAGGGACGTACCCAATTCGCCCTATAGTGAGTCGTATTACGCGCGCTCACTGGCCGTCGT
TTTACAACGTCGTGACTGGGAAAACCCTGGCGTTACCCAACTTAATCGCCTTGCAGCACATCCCCCTTTC
GCCAGCTGGCGTAATAGCGAAGAGGCCCGCACCGATCGCCCTTCCCAACAGTTGCGCAGCCTGAATGGCG
AATGGG
[124 nt withheld, positions 3367-3490]
C
[91 nt withheld, positions 3492-3582]
A
[49 nt withheld, positions 3584-3632]
CCTTTGACGTTGGAGTCCACGTTCTTT
[37 nt withheld, positions 3660-3696]
ACCCTATCTCGGTCTATTCTTTTGATTTATAAGGGATTTTGCCGATTTCGGCCTATTGGTTAAAAAATGA
GCTGATTTAACAAAAATTTAACGCGAATTTTAACAAAATATTAACGCTTACAATTTAGGTGGCACTTTTC
GGGGAAATGTGCGCGGAACCCCTATTTGTTTATTTTTCTAAATACATTCAAATATGTATCCGCTCATGAG
ACAATAACCCTGATAAATGCTTCAATAATATTGAAAAAGGAAGAGTATGAGTATTCAACATTTCCGTGTC
GCCCTTATTCCCTTTTTTGCGGCATTTTGCCTTCCTGTTTTTGCTCACCCAGAAACGCTGGTGAAAGTAA
AAGATGCTGAAGATCAGTTGGGTGCACGAGTGGGTTACATCGAACTGGATCTCAACAGCGGTAAGATCCT
TGAGAGTTTTCGCCCCGAAGAACGTTTTCCAATGATGAGCACTTTTAAAGTTCTGCTATGTGGCGCGGTA
TTATCCCGTATTGACGCCGGGCAAGAGCAACTCGGTCGCCGCATACACTATTCTCAGAATGACTTGGTTG
AGTACTCACCAGTCACAGAAAAGCATCTTACGGATGGCATGACAGTAAGAGAATTATGCAGTGCTGCCAT
AACCATGAGTGATAACACTGCGGCCAACTTACTTCTGACAACGATCGGAGGACCGAAGGAGCTAACCGCT
TTTTTGCACAACATGGGGGATCATGTAACTCGCCTTGATCGTTGGGAACCGGAGCTGAATGAAGCCATAC
CAAACGACGAGCGTGACACCACGATGCCTGTAGCAATGGCAACAACGTTGCGCAAACTATTAACTGGCGA
ACTACTTACTCTAGCTTCCCGGCAACAATTAATAGACTGGATGGAGGCGGATAAAGTTGCAGGACCACTT
CTGCGCTCGGCCCTTCCGGCTGGCTGGTTTATTGCTGATAAATCTGGAGCCGGTGAGCGTGGGTCTCGCG
GTATCATTGCAGCACTGGGGCCAGATGGTAAGCCCTCCCGTATCGTAGTTATCTACACGACGGGGAGTCA
GGCAACTATGGATGAACGAAATAGACAGATCGCTGAGATAGGTGCCTCACTGATTAAGCATTGGTAACTG
TCAGACCAAGTTTACTCATATATACTTTAGATTGATTTAAAACTTCATTTTTAATTTAAAAGGATCTAGG
TGAAGATCCTTTTTGATAATCTCATGACCAAAATCCCTTAACGTGAGTTTTCGTTCCACTGAGCGTCAGA
CCCCGTAGAAAAGATCAAAGGATCTTCTTGAGATCCTTTTTTTCTGCGCGTAATCTGCTGCTTGCAAACA
AAAAAACCACCGCTACCAGCGGTGGTTTGTTTGCCGGATCAAGAGCTACCAACTCTTTTTCCGAAGGTAA
CTGGCTTCAGCAGAGCGCAGATACCAAATACTGTTCTTCTAGTGTAGCCGTAGTTAGGCCACCACTTCAA
GAACTCTGTAGCACCGCCTACATACCTCGCTCTGCTAATCCTGTTACCAGTGGCTGCTGCCAGTGGCGAT
AAGTCGTGTCTTACCGGGTTGGACTCAAGACGATAGTTACCGGATAAGGCGCAGCGGTCGGGCTGAACGG
GGGGTTCGTGCACACAGCCCAGCTTGGAGCGAACGACCTACACCGAACTGAGATACCTACAGCGTGAGCT
ATGAGAAAGCGCCACGCTTCCCGAAGGGAGAAAGGCGGACAGGTATCCGGTAAGCGGCAGGGTCGGAACA
GGAGAGCGCACGAGGGAGCTTCCAGGGGGAAACGCCTGGTATCTTTATAGTCCTGTCGGGTTTCGCCACC
TCTGACTTGAGCGTCGATTTTTGTGATGCTCGTCAGGGGGGCGGAGCCTATGGAAAAACGCCAGCAACGC
GGCCTTTTTACGGTTCCTGGCCTTTTGCTGGCCTTTTGCTCACATGTTCTTTCCTGCGTTATCCCCTGAT
TCTGTGGATAACCGTATTACCGCCTTTGAGTGAGCTGATACCGCTCGCCGCAGCCGAACGACCGAGCGCA
GCGAGTCAGTGAGCGAGGAAGCGGAAGAGCGCCCAATACGCAAACCGCCTCTCCCCGCGCGTTGGCCGAT
TCATTAATGCAGCTGGCACGACAGGTTTCCCGACTGGAAAGCGGGCAGTGAGCGCAACGCAATTAATGTG
AGTTAGCTCACTCATTAGGCACCCCAGGCTTTACACTTTATGCTTCCGGCTCGTATGTTGTGTGGAATTG
TGAGCGGATAACAATTTCACACAGGAAACAGCTATGACCATGATTACGCCAAGCGCGCAATTAACCCTCA
CTAAAGGGAACAAAAGCTGGAGCTGCAAGCTTAATGTAGTCTTATGCAATACTCTTGTAGTCTTGCAACA
TGGTAACGATGAGTTAGCAACATGCCTTACAAGGAGAGAAAAAGCACCGTGCATGCCGATTGGTGGAAGT
AAGGTGGTACGATCGTGCCTTATTAGGAAGGCAACAGACGGGTCTGACATGGATTGGACGAACCACTGAA
TTGCCGCATTGCAGAGATATTGTATTTAAGTGCCTAGCTCGATACATAAACGGGTCTCTCTGGTTAGACC
AGATCTGAGCCTGGGAGCTCTCTGGCTAACTAGGGAACCCACTGCTTAAGCCTCAATAAAGCTTGCCTTG
AGTGCTTCAAGTAGTGTGTGCCCGTCTGTTGTGTGACTCTGGTAACTAGAGATCCCTCAGACCCTTTTAG
TCAGTGTGGAAAATCTCTAGCAGTGGCGCCCGAACAGGGACTTGAAAGCGAAAGGGAAACCAGAGGAGCT
CTCTCGACGCAGGACTCGGCTTGCTGAAGCGCGCACGGCAAGAGGCGAGGGGCGGCGACTGGTGAGTACG
CCAAAAATTTTGACTAGCGGAGGCTAGAAGGAGAGAGATGGGTGCGAGAGCGTCAGTATTAAGCGGGGGA
GAATTAGATCGCGATGGGAAAAAATTCGGTTAAGGCCAGGGGGAAAGAAAAAATATAAATTAAAACATAT
AGTATGGGCAAGCAGGGAGCTAGAACGATTCGCAGTTAATCCTGGCCTGTTAGAAACATCAGAAGGCTGT
AGACAAATACTGGGACAGCTACAACCATCCCTTCAGACAGGATCAGAAGAACTTAGATCATTATATAATA
CAGTAGCAACCCTCTATTGTGTGCATCAAAGGATAGAGATAAAAGACACCAAGGAAGCTTTAGACAAGAT
AGAGGAAGAGCAAAACAAAAGTAAGACCACCGCACAGCAAGCGGCCGCTGATCTTCAGACCTGGAGGAGG
AGATATGAGGGACAATTGGAGAAGTGAATTATATAAATATAAAGTAGTAAAAATTGAACCATTAGGAGTA
GCACCCACCAAGGCAAAGAGAAGAGTGGTGCAGAGAGAAAAAAGAGCAGTGGGAATAGGAGCTTTGTTCC
TTGGGTTCTTGGGAGCAGCAGGAAGCACTATGGGCGCAGCGTCAATGACGCTGACGGTACAGGCCAGACA
ATTATTGTCTGGTATAGTGCAGCAGCAGAACAATTTGCTGAGGGCTATTGAGGCGCAACAGCATCTGTTG
CAACTCACAGTCTGGGGCATCAAGCAGCTCCAGGCAAGAATCCTGGCTGTGGAAAGATACCTAAAGGATC
AACAGCTCCTGGGGATTTGGGGTTGCTCTGGAAAACTCATTTGCACCACTGCTGTGCCTTGGAATGCTAG
TTGGAGTAATAAATCTCTGGAACAGATTTGGAATCACACGACCTGGATGGAGTGGGACAGAGAAATTAAC
AATTACACAAGCTTAATACACTCCTTAATTGAAGAATCGCAAAACCAGCAAGAAAAGAATGAACAAGAAT
TATTGGAATTAGATAAATGGGCAAGTTTGTGGAATTGGTTTAACATAACAAATTGGCTGTGGTATATAAA
ATTATTCATAATGATAGTAGGAGGCTTGGTAGGTTTAAGAATAGTTTTTGCTGTACTTTCTATAGTGAAT
AGAGTTAGGCAGGGATATTCACCATTATCGTTTCAGACCCACCTCCCAACCCCGAGGGGACCCAGAGAGG
GCCTATTTCCCATGATTCCTTCATATTTGCATATACGATACAAGGCTGTTAGAGAGATAATTAGAATTAA
TTTGACTGTAAACACAAAGATATTAGTACAAAATACGTGACGTAGAAAGTAATAATTTCTTGGGTAGTTT
GCAGTTTTAAAATTATGTTTTAAAATGGACTATCATATGCTTACCGTAACTTGAAAGTATTTCGATTTCT
TGGCTTTATATATCTTGTGGAAAGGACGAAACACCGAGTTGGCTAATGATGTACCTGTTTTAGAGCTAGA
AATAGCAAGTTAAAATAAGGCTAGTCCGTTATCAACTTGAAAAAGTGGCACCGAGTCGGTGCTTTTTTAA
GCTTGGCGTAACTAGATCTTGAGACAAATGGCAGTATTCATCCACAATTTTAAAAGAAAAGGGGGGATTG
GGGGGTACAGTGCAGGGGAAAGAATAGTAGACATAATAGCAACAGACATACAAACTAAAGAATTACAAAA
ACAAATTACAAAAATTCAAAATTTTCGGGTTTATTACAGGGACAGCAGAGATCCACTTTGGCGCCGGCTC
GAGGGGG
Features (pLannotate 1.2.2; 29 found; start..end, strand, type, name):
     14..80      +  CDS            small t antigen (fragment): SV40 (simian virus 40) small t antigen
    106..317     +  promoter       EF-1α core promoter: core promoter for human elongation factor EF-1α
    318..1256    +  intron         EF-1α intron A: intron upstream of the start codon of human EF-1α
   1278..1877    +  CDS            PuroR (fragment): puromycin N-acetyltransferase; pac from Streptomyces; confers resistance to puromycin
   1893..2481    +  misc_feature   WPRE: woodchuck hepatitis virus posttranscriptional regulatory element
   2532..2551    +  misc_feature   cPPT/CTS (fragment): central polypurine tract and central termination sequence of HIV-1
   2553..2786    +  LTR            3' LTR (ΔU3): self-inactivating 3' long terminal repeat (LTR) from HIV-1
   2864..2985    +  polyA_signal   SV40 poly(A) signal: SV40 polyadenylation signal
   3025..3160    +  rep_origin     SV40 ori: SV40 origin of replication
   3181..3199    -  promoter       T7 promoter: promoter for bacteriophage T7 RNA polymerase
   3207..3362    +  CDS            lacZα (fragment): LacZα fragment of β-galactosidase; lacZ fragment
   3367..3795    +  rep_origin     f1 ori (sequence partly withheld): f1 bacteriophage origin of replication; arrow indicates direction of (+) strand synthesis
   3848..3952    +  promoter       AmpR promoter: bla
   3953..4813    +  CDS            AmpR: β-lactamase; bla; confers resistance to ampicillin, carbenicillin, and related antibiotics
   4984..5572    +  rep_origin     ori: high-copy-number ColE1/pMB1/pBR322/pUC origin of replication
   5755..5847    +  CDS            lacI (fragment): lac repressor; lacI; The lac repressor binds to the lac operator to inhibit transcription in E. coli. This inhibition can be relieved by adding lactose or isopropyl-β-D-thiogalactopyranoside (IPTG).
   5860..5881    +  protein_bind   CAP binding site: CAP binding activates transcription in the presence of cAMP. E. coli catabolite activator protein
   5896..5926    +  promoter       lac promoter: promoter for the E. coli lac operon
   5934..5950    +  protein_bind   lac operator: The lac repressor binds to the lac operator to inhibit transcription in E. coli. This inhibition can be relieved by adding lactose or isopropyl-β-D-thiogalactopyranoside (IPTG). lac repressor encoded by lacI
   5995..6013    +  promoter       T3 promoter: promoter for bacteriophage T3 RNA polymerase
   6041..6267    +  promoter       RSV promoter: Rous sarcoma virus enhancer/promoter
   6268..6448    +  LTR            5' LTR (truncated): truncated 5' long terminal repeat (LTR) from HIV-1
   6495..6620    +  misc_feature   HIV-1 Ψ: packaging signal of human immunodeficiency virus type 1
   6604..6967    +  CDS            HIV-1 gag (fragment): gag protein from human immunodeficiency virus 1; gag
   7113..7346    +  misc_feature   RRE: The Rev response element (RRE) of HIV-1 allows for Rev-dependent mRNA export from the nucleus to the cytoplasm.
   7723..7749    +  CDS            Rev (fragment): human immunodeficiency virus 1 (HIV-1) Rev protein; rev; enhances nuclear export of unspliced and incompletely spliced viral mRNAs
   7753..7993    +  promoter       U6 promoter: RNA polymerase III promoter for human U6 snRNA
   8023..8098    +  misc_RNA       gRNA scaffold: guide RNA scaffold for the Streptococcus pyogenes CRISPR/Cas9 system
   8154..8271    +  misc_feature   cPPT/CTS: central polypurine tract and central termination sequence of HIV-1
