[The description below was written by a language model from this plasmid's Addgene catalogue record and pLannotate feature annotations shown in this document.]
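Description:
MAST4 gRNA (BRDN0001147020) is a third-generation lentiviral guide RNA plasmid built on the lentiGuide-Puro backbone and designed to target the human MAST4 gene, which belongs to a kinome-focused gRNA collection. It is propagated in E. coli as a high-copy plasmid through a ColE1/pUC-type origin with ampicillin selection (AmpR). The backbone also carries an f1 origin, an SV40 origin and poly(A) signal, and remnants of lac and T7/T3 cloning-vector sequences that play no role in the payload.

The transfer cassette is framed by an RSV promoter-driven truncated HIV-1 5' LTR and a self-inactivating ΔU3 3' LTR. Between them lie the Ψ packaging signal, a partial gag sequence, the Rev response element and a cPPT/CTS, which support genome packaging, Rev-dependent nuclear export and efficient transduction when packaging functions are supplied in trans. Within this unit, a human U6 RNA polymerase III promoter drives the MAST4-specific spacer fused to the Streptococcus pyogenes Cas9 gRNA scaffold. The annotated gap between the U6 promoter and the scaffold is consistent with the position of the 20-nt spacer. A separate EF-1α core promoter with its intron A expresses puromycin N-acetyltransferase, followed by a WPRE to enhance transcript expression, which allows puromycin selection of transduced mammalian cells.

The plasmid does not encode Cas9. It is meant to be used with a separate Cas9 lentiviral vector or in cells that already express Cas9, for CRISPR knockout of MAST4. According to the depositor, the guide was designed against several MAST4 reference transcripts.
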