Addgene plasmid #76884: MAST4 gRNA (BRDN0001147020)
Purpose: 3rd generation lentiviral gRNA plasmid targeting human MAST4
Depositing lab: John Doench & David Root. Depositing organization: Broad Institute. Publication: Optimized sgRNA design to maximize activity and minimize off-target effects of CRISPR-Cas9. Doench JG, Fusi N, Sullender M, Hegde M, Vaimberg EW, Donovan KF, Smith I, Tothova Z, Wilen C, Orchard R, Virgin HW, Listgarten J, Root DE. Nat Biotechnol. 2016 Jan 18. doi: 10.1038/nbt.3437. PubMed 26780180.
Backbone
  Vector backbone: lentiGuide-Puro
  Backbone manufacturer: Zhang Lab (Addgene plasmid # 52963)
  Vector type: Mammalian Expression, Lentiviral, CRISPR
  Selectable markers: Puromycin
Growth in bacteria
  Bacterial resistance: Ampicillin, 100 μg/mL
  Growth temperature: 37°C
  Growth strain: DH5alpha
  Copy number: High Copy
Gene/Insert
  Gene/Insert name: MAST4 (alt names: MAST4; NM_001164664.1)
  gRNA/shRNA sequence: AGTTGGCTAATGATGTACCT
  Species: H. sapiens (human)
  Entrez Gene: MAST4
  Promoter: hU6
  Cloning method: Unknown
  Sequencing primers: 5′ U6-F; 3′ pS2-R
Terms and licenses: Academic/Nonprofit Terms; Industry Terms: Not Available to Industry
Depositor comments: The gRNA was designed to target the following Genbank reference sequence(s): NM_001164664.1,NM_001290226.1,NM_001290227.1,NM_001297651.1,NM_015183.2. Note that this plasmid does NOT contain Cas9. It should be used in conjunction with lentiCas9-Blast (Addgene #52962) or otherwise with cell lines already expressing Cas9. Browse the full kinome gRNA library at http://www.addgene.org/pooled-library/broadgpp-human-kinome/ or visit http://www.broadinstitute.org/rnai/public/ for detailed protocols and information.
How to cite: MAST4 gRNA (BRDN0001147020) was a gift from John Doench & David Root (Addgene plasmid # 76884 ; http://n2t.net/addgene:76884 ; RRID:Addgene_76884)
