>Addgene plasmid #76884 | MAST4 gRNA (BRDN0001147020) | depositor partial sequence | sequence record 144344 | Target Sequence
AGTTGGCTAATGATGTACCT
