>Addgene plasmid #76884 | MAST4 gRNA (BRDN0001147020) | addgene partial sequence | sequence record 186695 | hU6-F
ACGTAGAAAGTAATAATTTCTTGGGTAGTTTGCAGTTTTAAAATTATGTTTTAAAATGGACTATCNTATG
CTTACCGTAACTTGAAAGTATTTCGATTTCTTGGCTTTATATATCTTGTGGAAAGGACGAAACACCGAGT
TGGCTAATGATGTACCTGTTTTAGAGCTAGAAATAGCAAGTTAAAATAAGGCTAGTCCGTTATCAACTTG
AAAAAGTGGCACCGAGTCGGTGCTTTTTTAAGCTTGGCGTAACTAGATCTTGAGACAAATGGCAGTATTC
ATCCACAATTTTAAAAGAAAAGGGGGGATTGGGGGGTACAGTGCAGGGGAAAGAATAGTAGACATAATAG
CAACAGACATACAAACTAAAGAATTACAAAAACAAATTACAAAAATTCAAAATTTTCGGGTTTATTACAG
GGACAGCAGAGATCCACTTTGGCGCCGGCTCGAGGGGGCCCGGGTGCAAAGATGGATAAAGTTTTAAACA
GAGAGGAATCTTTGCAGCTAATGGACCTTCTAGGTCTTGAAAGGAGTGGGAATTGGCTCCGGTGCCCGTC
AGTGGGCAGA
